Addgene plasmid #153231: pDGE666
Purpose: (Empty Backbone) Recipient plant transformation vector containing selection markers and a Cas9 expression cassette, but lacking guide RNAs
Depositing lab: Sylvestre Marillonnet. Depositing organization: Leibniz Institute of Plant Biochemistry (IPB). Publication: Highly efficient multiplex editing: One-shot generation of 8x Nicotiana benthamiana and 12x Arabidopsis mutants. Stuttmann J, Barthel K, Martin P, Ordon J, Erickson JL, Herr R, Ferik F, Kretschmer C, Berner T, Keilwagen J, Marillonnet S, Bonas U. Plant J. 2021 Feb 12. doi: 10.1111/tpj.15197. PubMed 33577114.
Backbone
  Vector backbone: pJOG292
  Backbone manufacturer: Ordon et al, 2017
  Backbone size (bp): 7000
  Vector type: Plant Expression, CRISPR
  Selectable markers: ccdB, BASTA, FAST
  Tag / fusion protein: GFP (N terminal on insert)
Growth in bacteria
  Bacterial resistance: Chloramphenicol and Spectinomycin, 25 & 50 μg/mL
  Growth temperature: 37°C
  Growth strain: ccdB Survival
  Copy number: High Copy
Gene/Insert
  Gene/Insert name: None
  Tag / fusion protein: GFP (N terminal on insert)
Terms and licenses: Academic/Nonprofit Terms; Industry Terms: Not Available to Industry
Depositor comments: Please visit https://www.biorxiv.org/content/10.1101/2020.03.31.018671v2 for bioRxiv preprint.
How to cite: pDGE666 was a gift from Sylvestre Marillonnet (Addgene plasmid # 153231 ; http://n2t.net/addgene:153231 ; RRID:Addgene_153231)
