[The description below was written by a language model from this plasmid's Addgene catalogue record and pLannotate feature annotations shown in this document.]
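Description:
pDGE666 is a binary T-DNA vector for Agrobacterium-mediated plant transformation and CRISPR/Cas9 genome editing. It is supplied as an empty recipient that already carries plant selection markers and a Cas9 expression cassette but no guide RNAs. It derives from the pJOG292 backbone, and the sequenced record is about 21.7 kb. Outside the T-DNA borders it carries a high-copy ColE1/pMB1-type origin with the pBR322 bom site for propagation in E. coli. The pVS1 oriV with RepA and StaA provides replication and stable maintenance in Agrobacterium. An aadA gene confers spectinomycin/streptomycin resistance.

Between the nopaline-type left and right border repeats lie several modules. Next to the left border is an oleosin–TagRFP fusion, corresponding to the FAST marker, which labels seed oil bodies so that transgenic or transgene-free seeds can be sorted by fluorescence. A bar gene under the NOS promoter and terminator gives phosphinothricin (BASTA) resistance. The nuclease cassette encodes Streptococcus pyogenes Cas9 fused at its N-terminus to mEGFP and ends in the pea rbcS-E9 terminator. The Cas9 annotation is split into two segments, which suggests an interruption such as an intron, although none is annotated. The promoter driving Cas9 is not named in the record; the region upstream matches only fragments of an Arabidopsis gene.

Adjacent to the right border is a chloramphenicol resistance/ccdB cassette. This explains the dual chloramphenicol and spectinomycin selection and the need for a ccdB-tolerant strain. The cassette serves as a counter-selectable placeholder that is replaced when guide RNA arrays are cloned in. The associated publication used such vectors for highly multiplexed editing in Nicotiana benthamiana and Arabidopsis.
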