Features (pLannotate 1.2.2; 28 found; start..end, strand, type, name):
    101..502     +  CDS            Y4CG_SINFN (fragment): Protein inferred from homology: Swiss-Prot protein existence level 3. From Sinorhizobium fredii (strain NBRC 101917 / NGR234).
   1062..1691    +  CDS            pVS1 StaA: stability protein from the Pseudomonas plasmid pVS1 (Heeb et al., 2000)
   2120..3193    +  CDS            pVS1 RepA: replication protein from the Pseudomonas plasmid pVS1 (Heeb et al., 2000)
   3259..3453    +  rep_origin     pVS1 oriV: origin of replication for the Pseudomonas plasmid pVS1 (Heeb et al., 2000)
   3656..3695    +  CDS            rop (fragment): Rop protein, which maintains plasmids at low copy number; rop
   3797..3933    +  misc_feature   bom: basis of mobility region from pBR322
   4123..4711    -  rep_origin     ori: high-copy-number ColE1/pMB1/pBR322/pUC origin of replication
   4957..5744    -  CDS            SmR (fragment): aminoglycoside adenylyltransferase (Murphy, 1985); aadA; confers resistance to spectinomycin and streptomycin
   5755..5811    -  CDS            GmR (fragment): gentamycin acetyltransferase; aacC1; confers resistance to gentamycin
   5987..6010    -  promoter       Pc promoter (fragment): intI1 (promoter lies within the coding sequence); class 1 integron promoter
   6269..6293    +  misc_feature   LB T-DNA repeat: left border repeat from nopaline C58 T-DNA
   6808..7500    -  CDS            TagRFP: TagRFP is a basic (constitutively fluorescent) red fluorescent protein published in 2007, derived from Entacmaea quadricolor. It has very low acid sensitivity.
   7501..8217    -  CDS            OLEO2_BRANA: Experimental evidence at protein level: Swiss-Prot protein existence level 1. May have a structural role to stabilize the lipid body during desiccation of the seed by preventing coalescence of the oil. Probably interacts with both lipid and phospholipid moieties of lipid bodies. May also provide recognition signals for specific lipase anchorage in lipolysis during seedling growth. From Brassica napus (Rape).
   8723..8975    -  terminator     NOS terminator: nopaline synthase terminator and poly(A) signal
   9006..9554    -  CDS            bar: PAT_STRHY - Experimental evidence at protein level: Swiss-Prot protein existence level 1. Inactivates phosphinothricin (PPT) by transfer of an acetyl group from acetyl CoA. Can also acetylate demethylphosphinothricin but not PTT or glutamate. This enzyme is an effector of phosphinothricin tripeptide (PTT or bialaphos) resistance. From Streptomyces hygroscopicus. Introduced by genetic manipulation and expressed in glufosinate-tolerant maize by Dekalb Genetics.
   9575..9757    -  promoter       NOS promoter: nopaline synthase promoter NOS promoter
  10989..11621   -  terminator     E9 terminator: terminator and polyadenylation signal from the pea rbcS-E9 gene
  12007..16965   -  CDS            cas9: CAS9_STRP1 - Also known as csn1 From Streptococcus pyogenes serotype M1.
  17096..17374   -  CDS            cas9 (fragment): CAS9_STRP1 - Also known as csn1 From Streptococcus pyogenes serotype M1.
  17381..18094   -  CDS            mEGFP: mEGFP is a basic (constitutively fluorescent) green fluorescent protein published in 2002, derived from Aequorea victoria. It has moderate acid sensitivity.
  18828..18902   -  CDS            HST (fragment): HSTC_ARATH - Also known as HPT2, VTE2-2. Experimental evidence at protein level: Swiss-Prot protein existence level 1. Involved in the synthesis of plastoquinone-9. Can use both homogentisic acid and 2,5-dihydroxyphenylacetic acid gamma-lactone as prenyl acceptors, and solanesyl diphosphate > farnesyl diphosphate > geranylgeranyl diphosphate >> phytyl diphosphate as prenyl donors. Do not catalyze the decardoxylation of homogentisate uncoupled from prenylation. From Arabidopsis thaliana (Mouse-ear cress).
  19168..19251   -  CDS            HST (fragment): HSTC_ARATH - Also known as HPT2, VTE2-2. Experimental evidence at protein level: Swiss-Prot protein existence level 1. Involved in the synthesis of plastoquinone-9. Can use both homogentisic acid and 2,5-dihydroxyphenylacetic acid gamma-lactone as prenyl acceptors, and solanesyl diphosphate > farnesyl diphosphate > geranylgeranyl diphosphate >> phytyl diphosphate as prenyl donors. Do not catalyze the decardoxylation of homogentisate uncoupled from prenylation. From Arabidopsis thaliana (Mouse-ear cress).
  19403..19774   -  CDS            HST (fragment): HSTC_ARATH - Also known as HPT2, VTE2-2. Experimental evidence at protein level: Swiss-Prot protein existence level 1. Involved in the synthesis of plastoquinone-9. Can use both homogentisic acid and 2,5-dihydroxyphenylacetic acid gamma-lactone as prenyl acceptors, and solanesyl diphosphate > farnesyl diphosphate > geranylgeranyl diphosphate >> phytyl diphosphate as prenyl donors. Do not catalyze the decardoxylation of homogentisate uncoupled from prenylation. From Arabidopsis thaliana (Mouse-ear cress).
  19833..19935   +  promoter       cat promoter: promoter of the E. coli cat gene encoding chloramphenicol acetyltransferase
  19936..20594   +  CDS            CmR: chloramphenicol acetyltransferase; cat; confers resistance to chloramphenicol
  20776..20934   +  CDS            ccdA (fragment): CCDA_ECO57 - Also known as H, letA. Experimental evidence at protein level: Swiss-Prot protein existence level 1. Antitoxin component of a type II toxin-antitoxin (TA) system which inhibits the post-segregational killing (PSK) of plasmid-free cells, also referred to as a plasmid addiction system. Binds to and blocks the activity of CcdB; will also remove bound CcdB protein from the CcdB-GyrA complex by forming a CcdA-CcdB complex, a process termed rejuvenation. Functions as a transcriptional corepressor for the ccdAB operon, repression also requires CcdB (By similarity). From Escherichia coli
  20939..21241   +  CDS            ccdB: CCDB_ECOLI - Also known as G, letB, letD. Experimental evidence at protein level: Swiss-Prot protein existence level 1. Toxic component of a type II toxin-antitoxin (TA) system, functioning in plasmid maintainence. Responsible for the post- segregational killing (PSK) of plasmid-free cells, also referred to as a plasmid addiction system. Half-life of over 2 hours. Cell killing by CcdB is accompanied by filamentation, defects in chromosome and plasmid segregation, defects in cell division, formation of anucleate cells, decreased DNA synthesis and plasmid loss. Interferes with the activity of DN
  21365..21389   +  misc_feature   RB T-DNA repeat: right border repeat from nopaline C58 T-DNA
>Addgene plasmid #153231 | pDGE666 | addgene full sequence | sequence record 309750 | Addgene NGS Result
TTCCTGGCGTTTTCTTGTCGCGTGTTTTAGTCGCATAAAGTAGAATACTTGCGACTAGAACCGGAGACAT
TACGCCATGAACAAGAGCGCCGCCGCTGGCCTGCTGGGCTATGCCCGCGTCAGCACCGACGACCAGGACT
TGACCAACCAACGGGCCGAACTGCACGCGGCCGGCTGCACCAAGCTGTTTTCCGAGAAGATCACCGGCAC
CAGGCGCGACCGCCCGGAGCTGGCCAGGATGCTTGACCACCTACGCCCTGGCGACGTTGTGACAGTGACC
AGGCTAGACCGCCTGGCCCGCAGCACCCGCGACCTACTGGACATTGCCGAGAGCATCCAGGAGGCCGGCG
CGGGCCTGCGTAGCCTGGCAGAGCCGTGGGCCGACACCACCACGCCGGCCGGCCGCATGGTGTTGACCGT
GTTCGCCGGCATTGCCGAGTTCGAGCGTTCCCTAATCATCGACCGCACCCGGAGCGGGCGCGAGGCCGCC
AAGGCCCGAGGCGTGAAGTTTGGCCCCCGCCCTACCCTCACCCCGGCACAGATCGCGCACGCCCGCGAGC
TGATCGACCAGGAAGGCCGCACCGTGAAAGAGGCGGCTGCACTGCTTGGCGTGCATCGCTCGACCCTGTA
CCGCGCACTTGAGCGCAGCGAGGAAGTGACGCCCACCGAGGCCAGGCGGCGCGGTGCCTTCCGTGAGGAC
GCATTGACCGAGGCCGACGCCCTGGCGGCCGCCGAGAATGAACGCCAAGAGGAACAAGCATGAAACCGCA
CCAGGACGGCCAGGACGAACCGTTTTTCATTACCGAAGAGATCGAGGCGGAGATGATCGCGGCCGGGTAC
GTGTTCGAGCCGCCCGCGCACGTCTCAACCGTGCGGCTGCATGAAATCCTGGCCGGTTTGTCTGATGCCA
AGCTGGCGGCCTGGCCGGCCAGCTTGGCCGCTGAAGAAACCGAGCGCCGCCGTCTAAAAAGGTGATGTGT
ATTTGAGTAAAACAGCTTGCGTCATGCGGTCGCTGCGTATATGATGCGATGAGTAAATAAACAAATACGC
AAGGGGAACGCATGAAGGTTATCGCTGTACTTAACCAGAAAGGCGGGTCAGGCAAGACGACCATCGCAAC
CCATCTAGCCCGCGCCCTGCAACTCGCCGGGGCCGATGTTCTGTTAGTCGATTCCGATCCCCAGGGCAGT
GCCCGCGATTGGGCGGCCGTGCGGGAAGATCAACCGCTAACCGTTGTCGGCATCGACCGCCCGACGATTG
ACCGCGACGTGAAGGCCATCGGCCGGCGCGACTTCGTAGTGATCGACGGAGCGCCCCAGGCGGCGGACTT
GGCTGTGTCCGCGATCAAGGCAGCCGACTTCGTGCTGATTCCGGTGCAGCCAAGCCCTTACGACATATGG
GCCACCGCCGACCTGGTGGAGCTGGTTAAGCAGCGCATTGAGGTCACGGATGGAAGGCTACAAGCGGCCT
TTGTAGTGTCGCGGGCGATCAAAGGCACGCGCATCGGCGGTGAGGTTGCCGAGGCGCTGGCCGGGTACGA
GCTGCCCATTCTTGAGTCCCGTATCACGCAGCGCGTGAGCTACCCAGGCACTGCCGCCGCCGGCACAACC
GTTCTTGAATCAGAACCCGAGGGCGACGCTGCCCGCGAGGTCCAGGCGCTGGCCGCTGAAATTAAATCAA
AACTCATTTGAGTTAATGAGGTAAAGAGAAAATGAGCAAAAGCACAAACACGCTAAGTGCCGGCCGTCCG
AGCGCACGCAGCAGCAAGGCTGCAACGTTGGCCAGCCTGGCAGACACGCCAGCCATGAAGCGGGTCAACT
TTCAGTTGCCGGCGGAGGATCACACCAAGCTGAAGATGTACGCGGTACGCCAAGGCAAGACCATTACCGA
GCTGCTATCTGAATACATCGCGCAGCTACCAGAGTAAATGAGCAAATGAATAAATGAGTAGATGAATTTT
AGCGGCTAAAGGAGGCGGCATGGAAAATCAAGAACAACCAGGCACCGACGCCGTGGAATGCCCCATGTGT
GGAGGAACGGGCGGTTGGCCAGGCGTAAGCGGCTGGGTTGTCTGCCGGCCCTGCAATGGCACTGGAACCC
CCAAGCCCGAGGAATCGGCGTGAGCGGTCGCAAACCATCCGGCCCGGTACAAATCGGCGCGGCGCTGGGT
GATGACCTGGTGGAGAAGTTGAAGGCCGCGCAGGCCGCCCAGCGGCAACGCATCGAGGCAGAAGCACGCC
CCGGTGAATCGTGGCAAGCGGCCGCTGATCGAATCCGCAAAGAATCCCGGCAACCGCCGGCAGCCGGTGC
GCCGTCGATTAGGAAGCCGCCCAAGGGCGACGAGCAACCAGATTTTTTCGTTCCGATGCTCTATGACGTG
GGCACCCGCGATAGTCGCAGCATCATGGACGTGGCCGTTTTCCGTCTGTCGAAGCGTGACCGACGAGCTG
GCGAGGTGATCCGCTACGAGCTTCCAGACGGGCACGTAGAGGTTTCCGCAGGGCCGGCCGGCATGGCCAG
TGTGTGGGATTACGACCTGGTACTGATGGCGGTTTCCCATCTAACCGAATCCATGAACCGATACCGGGAA
GGGAAGGGAGACAAGCCCGGCCGCGTGTTCCGTCCACACGTTGCGGACGTACTCAAGTTCTGCCGGCGAG
CCGATGGCGGAAAGCAGAAAGACGACCTGGTAGAAACCTGCATTCGGTTAAACACCACGCACGTTGCCAT
GCAGCGTACGAAGAAGGCCAAGAACGGCCGCCTGGTGACGGTATCCGAGGGTGAAGCCTTGATTAGCCGC
TACAAGATCGTAAAGAGCGAAACCGGGCGGCCGGAGTACATCGAGATCGAGCTAGCTGATTGGATGTACC
GCGAGATCACAGAAGGCAAGAACCCGGACGTGCTGACGGTTCACCCCGATTACTTTTTGATCGATCCCGG
CATCGGCCGTTTTCTCTACCGCCTGGCACGCCGCGCCGCAGGCAAGGCAGAAGCCAGATGGTTGTTCAAG
ACGATCTACGAACGCAGTGGCAGCGCCGGAGAGTTCAAGAAGTTCTGTTTCACCGTGCGCAAGCTGATCG
GGTCAAATGACCTGCCGGAGTACGATTTGAAGGAGGAGGCGGGGCAGGCTGGCCCGATCCTAGTCATGCG
CTACCGCAACCTGATCGAGGGCGAAGCATCCGCCGGTTCCTAATGTACGGAGCAGATGCTAGGGCAAATT
GCCCTAGCAGGGGAAAAAGGTCGAAAAGGTGTCTTTCCTGTGGATAGCACGTACATTGGGAACCCAAAGC
CGTACATTGGGAACCGGAACCCGTACATTGGGAACCCAAAGCCGTACATTGGGAACCGGTCACACATGTA
AGTGACTGATATAAAAGAGAAAAAAGGCGATTTTTCCGCCTAAAACTCTTTAAAACTTATTAAAACTCTT
AAAACCCGCCTGGCCTGTGCATAACTGTCTGGCCAGCGCACAGCCGAAGAGCTGCAAAAAGCGCCTACCC
TTCGGTCGCTGCGCTCCCTACGCCCCGCCGCTTCGCGTCGGCCTATCGCGGCCGCTGGCCGCTCAAAAAT
GGCTGGCCTACGGCCAGGCAATCTACCAGGGCGCGGACAAGCCGCGCCGTCGCCACTCGACCGCCGGCGC
CCACATCAAGGCACCCTGCCTCGCGCGTTTCGGTGATGACGGTGAAAACCTCTGACACATGCAGCTCCCG
GAGACGGTCACAGCTTGTCTGTAAGCGGATGCCGGGAGCAGACAAGCCCGTCAGGGCGCGTCAGCGGGTG
TTGGCGGGTGTCGGGGCGCAGCCATGACCCAGTCACGTAGCGATAGCGGAGTGTATACTGGCTTAACTAT
GCGGCATCAGAGCAGATTGTACTGAGAGTGCACCATATGCGGTGTGAAATACCGCACAGATGCGTAAGGA
GAAAATACCGCATAAGGCGCTCTTCCGCTTCCTCGCTCACTGACTCGCTGCGCTCGGTCGTTCGGCTGCG
GCGAGCGGTATCAGCTCACTCAAAGGCGGTAATACGGTTATCCACAGAATCAGGGGATAACGCAGGAAAG
AACATGTGAGCAAAAGGCCAGCAAAAGGCCAGGAACCGTAAAAAGGCCGCGTTGCTGGCGTTTTTCCATA
GGCTCCGCCCCCCTGACGAGCATCACAAAAATCGACGCTCAAGTCAGAGGTGGCGAAACCCGACAGGACT
ATAAAGATACCAGGCGTTTCCCCCTGGAAGCTCCCTCGTGCGCTCTCCTGTTCCGACCCTGCCGCTTACC
GGATACCTGTCCGCCTTTCTCCCTTCGGGAAGCGTGGCGCTTTCTCATAGCTCACGCTGTAGGTATCTCA
GTTCGGTGTAGGTCGTTCGCTCCAAGCTGGGCTGTGTGCACGAACCCCCCGTTCAGCCCGACCGCTGCGC
CTTATCCGGTAACTATCGTCTTGAGTCCAACCCGGTAAGACACGACTTATCGCCACTGGCAGCAGCCACT
GGTAACAGGATTAGCAGAGCGAGGTATGTAGGCGGTGCTACAGAGTTCTTGAAGTGGTGGCCTAACTACG
GCTACACTAGAAGGACAGTATTTGGTATCTGCGCTCTGCTGAAGCCAGTTACCTTCGGAAAAAGAGTTGG
TAGCTCTTGATCCGGCAAACAAACCACCGCTGGTAGCGGTGGTTTTTTTGTTTGCAAGCAGCAGATTACG
CGCAGAAAAAAAGGATCTCAAGAAGATCCTTTGATCTTTTCTACGGGGTCTGACGCTCAGTGGAACGAAA
ACTCACGTTAAGGGATTTTGGTCATGCATGATATATCTCCCAATTTGTGTAGGGCTTATTATGCACGCTT
AAAAATAATAAAAGCAGACTTGACCTGATAGTTTGGCTGTGAGCAATTATGTGCTTAGTGCATCTAACGC
TTGAGTTAAGCCGCGCCGCGAAGCGGCGTCGGCTTGAACGAATTTCTAGCTAGACATTATTTGCCGACTA
CCTTGGTGATCTCGCCTTTCACGTAGTGGACAAATTCTTCCAACTGATCTGCGCACGAGGCCAAGCGATC
TTCTTCTTGTCCAAGATAAGCCTGTCTAGCTTCAAGTATGACGGGCTGATACTGGGCCGGCAGGCGCTCC
ATTGCCCAGTCGGCAGCGACATCCTTCGGCGCGATTTTGCCGGTTACTGCGCTGTACCAAATGCGGGACA
ACGTAAGCACTACATTTCGCTCATCGCCAGCCCAGTCGGGCGGCGAGTTCCATAGCGTTAAGGTTTCATT
TAGCGCCTCAAATAGATCCTGTTCAGGAACCGGATCAAAGAGTTCCTCCGCCGCTGGACCTACCAAGGCA
ACGCTATGTTCTCTTGCTTTTGTCAGCAAGATAGCCAGATCAATGTCGATCGTGGCTGGCTCGAAGATAC
CTGCAAGAATGTCATTGCGCTGCCATTCTCCAAATTGCAGTTCGCGCTTAGCTGGATAACGCCACGGAAT
GATGTCGTCGTGCACAACAATGGTGACTTCTACAGCGCGGAGAATCTCGCTCTCTCCAGGGGAAGCCGAA
GTTTCCAAAAGGTCGTTGATCAAAGCTCGCCGCGTTGTTTCATCAAGCCTTACGGTCACCGTAACCAGCA
AATCAATATCACTGTGTGGCTTCAGGCCGCCATCCACTGCGGAGCCGTACAAATGTACGGCCAGCAACGT
CGGTTCGAGATGGCGCTCGATGACGCCAACTACCTCTGATAGTTGAGTCGATACTTCGGCGATCACCGCT
TCCCCCATGATGTTTAACTTTGTTTTAGGGCGACTGCCCTGCTGCGTAACATCGTTGCTGCTCCATAACA
TCAAACATCGACCCACGGCGTAACGCGCTTGCTGCTTGGATGCCCGAGGCATAGACTGTACCCCAAAAAA
ACAGTCATAACAAGCCATGAAAACCGCCACTGCGCCGTTACCACCGCTGCGTTCGGTCAAGGTTCTGGAC
CAGTTGCGTGAGCGCATACGCTACTTGCATTACAGCTTACGAACCGAACAGGCTTATGTCCACTGGGTTC
GTGCCCGAATTGATCACAGGCAGCAACGCTCTGTCATCGTTACAATCAGCATGCTACCCTCCGCGAGATC
ATCCGTGTTTAAAACCCGGCAGCTTAGTTGCCGTTCTTCCGAATAGCATCGGTAACATGAGCAAAGTCTG
CCGCCTTACAACGGCTCTCCCGCTGACGCCGTCCCGGACTGATGGGCTGCCTGTATCGAGTGGTGATTTT
GTGCCGAGCTGCCGGTCGGGGAGCTGTTGGCTGGCTGGTGGCAGGATATATTGTGGTGTAAACAAATTGA
CGCTTAGACAACTTAATAACACATTGCGGATCCCTCGGTCACATGTGCATCCTCTCTGAGCGACTAAATG
GAGCAACCTACTGTTTTTGAAGTTTGGGTTGCCATGTAATCACTTGCAATAAATATATGTACTAATGACT
GCATCGGCTTGCGTGTCTAAATTTGTAGCTTATTGAAAACTTTTTGTGGTTAAAGACGAATCCAGTTAAC
TAACATAAGTTTAACAAAACAAGACCTTTTCCATATATAGACCACCGTTACCAACTTACAAAGAAGCCAA
ATAAAGTACAACACAACACTTGCAAGTTACAAAAAGAGAGGAAAAAAAACATGGTACCATTTGACAACAT
ATAGAAACACACATAAACATTACTTATAACAAAAAGATTCAAACTCGGCTTTTATTATCTCCCCCTGATC
AAATTCTAAACACTTTATTCCTCATAAACTAACTCCCCGACATTGGAGTTATTGGACTATGACGATGACA
TCAGTGGGGTAAGCTCACTTGTGCCCCAGTTTGCTAGGGAGGTCGCAGTATCTGGCCACAGCCACCTCGT
GCTGCTCGACGTAGGTTTCTTTGTCGGCCTCCTTGATTCTTTCCAGTCTGTGGTCCACATAGTAGACGCC
GGGCATCTTGAGGTTCTTAGCGGGTTTCTTGGATCTGTATGTGGTCTTGAAGTTGCAGATCAGGTGGCCC
CCGCCCACGAGCTTCAGGGCCATGTCGCTTCTGCCTTCCAGGCCGCCGTCAGCGGGGTACAGCATCTCGG
TGTTGGCCTCCCAGCCGAGTGTTTTCTTCTGCATCACAGGGCCGTTGGATGGGAAGTTCACCCCTCTGAT
CTTGACGTTGTAGATGAGGCAGCCGTCCTGGAGGCTGGTGTCCTGGGTAGCGGTCAGCACGCCCCCATCT
TCGTATGTGGTGACTCTCTCCCATGTGAAGCCCTCAGGGAAGGACTGCTTAAAGAAGTCGGGGATGCCCT
GGGTGTGGTTGATGAAGGTTCTGCTGCCGTACATGAAGCTGGTAGCCAGGATGTCGAAGGCGAAGGGGAG
AGGGCCGCCCTCGACCACCTTGATTCTCATGGTCTGGGTGCCCTCGTAGGGCTTGCCTTCGCCCTCGGAT
GTGCACTTGAAGTGGTGGTTGTTCACGGTGCCCTCCATGTACAGCTTCATGTGCATGTTCTCCTTAATCA
GCTCGCTCATAGTAGTGTGCTGGCCACCACGAGTACGGTCACGGTCATGTTCCCCACCAGTATGTTGCTG
TCCGTAGTACTGAGCTCTGTCTTTCAGATCCTGAGCTTTGCTTCCCAACTTCATCCTTGCACTGTCCAAC
TTGTCTGATCCCTGTGGGTGCTCTCCCGTTGCGTACCTATTCACAATCAATAGGTATCATACCAAGCATT
TTACCTATATAGATGATATACACAGACACATTCAAGCTAGCTAGGTCAAATTTCGTATTTAGTTAACCAA
ATGTTCCCTAGAATTTGCAATTTCTTATTGTTACATTTGTTATTCGACCAAAAAAATTGATCCAAAGCTA
CTGGCTCAACACATGCATGCACATATTGCACAAAATTATGAAGTAAGATGATAAATGTGTGCTTACTTGT
AAATCCAAGAGAAAACGGTTATAGCGGCAATGCCAAACCCTCCAGAGGAAAGAAAACCGGTGATGAGGAG
TGCAACTGTGATGAGAGCCGGGACAAGGATTGGGCTGAAGATAACGAGCAGAGGTGTTGCAACAGTCAAA
GCTATGACAGTTCCAACAAGGGTAAGGCTGGAGAGAACAAGGAGGGAACCACCAGCTGTGACAGCAGTTG
CAGCTTTAGCAATCTGCCTAGACTTGGAGTAGTCAGATCCTCGTCCGGACATCTGGTACTGGTCACGATC
TCGGCCCATCATCGGGTACTGATCTCTGCCGATGATATCGTGATGGGTTCCTCTAGCTGTATCCGCCATT
TTTTTGTTCTTGTTTACTAGAGAGAATGAGATTTTGAATGAGAGATTGATCAAAAAGATGTGTATATATT
TTGGAAGAGGTAGGAGTGTTTGTTAGATATATTAAGAAAGGAGACGAGAAGTCACGTGTCAATGGAGACA
TCATGCAATTGTAGGCCACGTGTTAATGGCGTCACCATGCAGCCGCTGCATGTGTTAACGAGAGGAGTCT
ATTCAAAGACACGTTTGTTTTTTGCCTAGCTCAGAATGTGGCGTTGGCATCGAACCGAAACATAAAACGC
AAAACGAACCTTTGGGCTCGTCAGTATGGGTTTGGGCCTTCAATAGATTCCTTCTATACGGCCCACATAT
CCACTATTGGCAACAAAATTAGAAAAATTTAGGATTTAGTTTTAAAATTTGTTCCGCGACATTCTAGAAC
TCCCCATGGGAATTCGTAAAGCGCTCCAATTCAGCAAGCGTCGATCTAGTAACATAGATGACACCGCGCG
CGATAATTTATCCTAGTTTGCGCGCTATATTTTGTTTTCTATCGCGTATTAAATGTATAATTGCGGGACT
CTAATCATAAAAACCCATCTCATAAATAACGTCATGCATTACATGTTAATTATTACATGCTTAACGTAAT
TCAACAGAAATTATATGATAATCATCGCAAGACCGGCAACAGGATTCAATCTTAAGAAACTTTATTGCCA
AATGTTTGAACGATCTGCTTGACTCTAGATCCAGAGTCCCGCTCAAATCTCAGTCACAGGAAGAACAGGT
CTAGGAGGAACAGGAAGAGAGAAATCAAGCTGCCAGAATCCCACATCATGCCAATTTCCATGTTTGAAAC
CAGCAGCTCTAAGCATTCCCCTAGGAGCATAACCAAGAGCCTCATGCATCCTCACAGAAGGATCATTAGG
AAGTCCAATCACAGCAACCACAGACTTGAAACCCTGAGCCTCCAAAGACTTCAAAAGATGAGTGTAAAGA
GTAGATCCAAGACCAGTTCTTTGATGCCTAGGAGACACGTAAACAGTAGACTCAGCAGTCCAATCGTAAG
CATTCCTAGCCTTCCAAGGACCAGCATAAGCAATACCAGCCACTTCACCATCCACTTCAGCAACAAGCCA
AGGATACCTCTCTCTAAGCCTCACAAGATCATCAGTCCACTCTTGTGGTTCTTGAGGCTCAGTCCTGAAA
TTCACAGTAGAAGTCTCAATGTAATGATTCACAATAGTGCACACAGCAGGCATATCAGCCTCAGTAGCCC
TTCTAATATCAGCAGGCCTTCTTTCAGGAGACATGCGAAACGATCCAGATCCGGTGCAGATTATTTGGAT
TGAGAGTGAATATGAGACTCTAATTGGATACCGAGGGGAATTTATGGAACGTCAGTGGAGCATTTTGACA
AGAAATATTTGCTAGCTGATAGTGACCTTAGGCGACTTTTGAACGCGCAATAATGGTTTCTGACGTATGT
GCTTAGCTCATTAAACTCCAGAAACCCGCGGCTGAGTGGCTCCTTCAACGTTGCGGTTCTGTCAGTTCCA
AACGTAAAACGGCTTGTCCCGCGTCATCGGCGGGGGTCATAACGTGACTCCCTTAATTCTCCGCTCCGAG
CTCGAATTCTAGTAGCGTCCCAAAATCTTAGGAACACGGAATGGTACAAAAGAGTAGTACATTATTGCTG
AATAGCTGAAACCTTTGTGTTGCATAAAATTTCATCATTCGTTTGAAACCTTTATTTTTCCCCCTAATTT
GTTTTGTAAATAGTGTAATGTTTATATAAAGCTTGTAAGAATCATGTTAAAATTATTTGTAGGTTTCTTT
GTCTCTCTGCAATCGTTTGAATCACAAACACCTGCGGTTATATATTGCGTTTGCGTTTTCTGAAGTAGTA
GTCATGAGTGACTTACTTGATACACAATTTTAAAATGCTATTACTTGATACCAAATTACTGGCGCGTTTT
ATATACGGGAATGGCAAATTTTGTGTTGCTATACCGATAACTGACGTGACGTGGCCCGTTATTAGTCCTG
GACATTCGGTTTCAGTTCGCTTCCATTCGGTTATCAGTTTTTCTGGTTCTAAAGCTTAGTATCCATTCGG
TTATTTTGAAAGTTTAGTTCGGTTCTAGTTTTTTTGGTTTTAAAATTTTGTATCCATTCGGTTGTTTAGA
TTGAATATTTTTGGATATTTTGGTTATTTTTGAATATTTTCGGTCATTTTGGATATTTTTCGGTCATTTT
TGGATATTTTTGGATATTTCGGTTATTTTCGAGTATTTTTACTATTATATATATATTTTTAATTATTTAG
TCTAGAAATAACTAATATTTTAAAAATATATTTATATTTCGGAAAGTTTCGTTTACCCGAAATATTTCGC
TACGTATCTATTTGGTTTCAGTTCTTTCGATTATAAAATTCAGTATCCATTCGGTTATTTCCAACTTTCG
GTACGATTCGGTTTAGTTATTTTTGTTTTGGTTTCGATTCTGTACAGTCGGTTCAGTTTATTCGCCCAGA
CCTACCCGTTATATCGAGTAATATAGAAACATTTACCAATTTAAAGAATCAACAGAGATTAGATGATCAT
ATGGTTAGGATTTTAAAAAGAGGGTTTTCACAGGTCGTGTGAATCACACTCTCTATTCAGCATCAAAAGA
GTTTTGAAGTTAACGATTTACAAACAGAGAAAAGTAGACGTGTAGGATTTATAGGAGGGTACAACAGCGT
TGTCAATCAATTGGCAAGTCATAAAATGCATTAAAAAATATTTTCATACTCAACTACAAATCCATGAGTA
TAACTATAATTATAAAGCAATGATTAGAATCTGACAAGGATTCTGGAAAATTACATAAAGGAAAGTTCAT
AAATGTCTAAAACACAAGAGGACATACTTGTATTCAGTAACATTTGCAGCTTTTCTAGGTCTGAAAATAT
ATTTGTTGCCTAGTGAATAAGCATAATGGTACAACTACAAGTGTTTTACTCCTCATATTAACTTCGGTCA
TTAGAGGCCACGATTTGACACATTTTTACTCAAAACAAAATGTTTGCATATCTCTTATAATTTCAAATTC
AACACACAACAAATAAGAGAAAAAACAAATAATATTAATTTGAGAATGAACAAAAGGACCATATCATTCA
TTAACTCTTCTCCATCCATTTCCATTTCACAGTTCGATAGCGAAAACCGAATAAAAAACACAGTAAATTA
CAAGCACAACAAATGGTACAAGAAAAACAGTTTTCCCAATGCCATAATACTCAAACTCAGTAGGATTCTG
GTGTGTGCGCAATGAAACTGATGCATTGAACTTGACGAACGTTGTCGAAACCGATGATACGAACGAAAGC
TCTAAGCTCAGACTTTACGCTTCTTCTTTGGGTCAGCCCTAGAGTCACCACCCAACTGCGACAGATCTAT
CCTTGTCTCATAGAGCCCTGTAATAGATTGGTGAATAAGGGTAGCGTCCAACACTTCCTTGGTTGATGTG
TAGCGCTTTCTGTCGATAGTGGTATCGAAGTACTTAAAGGCTGCTGGGGCTCCCAGATTGGTCAGTGTGA
ACAGGTGGATGATGTTTTCCGCTTGTTCCCTTATCGGCTTATCTCTGTGCTTGTTGTACGCGGAAAGCAC
CTTTAATTGTAGAAAACCAGTAAAACATGGACAATTAGGAGGCATCGATTATCTAACCAAAGACTTTAAC
AACACTAATCTGCCACTAATATTCATGAGAAGTCCTTACCTTATCGAGGTTAGCGTCTGCAAGAATGACC
CGCTTGGAAAATTCGCTGATCTGCTCTATGATCTCATCAAGATAGTGCTTGTGCTGCTCGACAAACAACT
GCTTCTGCTCGTTGTCCTCTGGTGACCCCTTCAGCTTCTCATAGTGTGAGGCCAAGTACAGGAAGTTGAC
GTACTTACTGGGCAATGCCAGCTCGTTGCCCTTCTGCAGTTCTCCGGCAGATGCCAGCATGCGTTTTCTG
CCATTTTCCAATTCGAAAAGCGAATACTTGGGCAGTTTGATAATGAGGTCTTTCTTCACCTCTTTGTAAC
CTGGTTTGTATAATTTTGGTTCAGTTAATTAGGAAAATTACATAATGGCTCCAAAAAAAAATTATCGACC
TTTTACCAAAAAAAATAAAATTTATCGACCTTGACAGGAAAAAGTTACAAATCAAAAGAAAGAATATCGT
CTGGCATCCAATATTTTACCTTTAGCCTCGAGGAAGTCGATCGGATTCTTCTCGAACGAGGACCTTTCCA
TTATGGTAATTCCAAGCAGTTCCTTGACGCTTTTCAGTTTCTTGCTCTTGCCCTTCTCCACCTTGGCCAC
TACCAGTACGCTGTATGCCACGGTAGGGCTATCAAAGCCTCCGTATTTCTTCGGATCCCAATCCTTCTTC
CTCGCAATCAGTTTGTCGGAGTTGCGCTTAGGGAGAATGGACTCCTTGGAGAAACCACCGGTTTGAACCT
CCGTTTTCTTGACTATGTTGACTTGGGGCATGCTGAGAACCTTACGCACAGTCGCAAAATCCCTGCCCTT
ATCCCAGACAATCTCACCTGCAAGAAACAGCAAAGAGAGAGTTAAGATATAAGTGAACAAGAAAGTCTTG
GGATCGACATACATACAATCAATTGATCAAATTCCTAGGATTAAACATATGAAATAGGAAAGACAGACCT
GTTTCGCCATTTGTCTCGATCAGAGGCCTCTTCCGGATTTCACCATTCGCCAGAGTGATCTCTGTCTTGA
AGAAGTTCATGATATTCGAGTAAAAGAAGTATTTCGCGGTAGCCTTGCCGATCTCTTGTTCTGACTTCGC
GATCATCTTCCTAACGTCGTACACCTTGTAATCCCCGTACACAAACTCAGACTCCAGTTTCGGATACTTC
TTGATGAGAGCAGTGCCAACAACGGCGTTCAGGTAGGCGTCATGGGCATGATGGTAGTTGTTGATCTCGC
GAACCTTGTAAAACTGGAAGTCCTTCCGGAAGTCACTAACCAGTTTGCTCTTGAGGGTGATCACCTGCGT
AACCATCAAAAGTCAATATGGATTCATCACAAATTAATCAGGAATAGAAAGATCGGGTGGCCTTGAAGTT
GATCAAATAAAAAGTTTCGAACTTTAGTTTGATATGGTAAAGGAAAGTTGGAAACTTTACCTTTACCTCC
CTGATAAGTTTGTCATTCTCATCATACTTCGTATTCATACGCGAATCGAGTATCTGGGCCACATGTTTCG
TAATCTGACGAGTTTCAACCAACTGGCGCTTGATGAAGCCGGCTTTGTCGAGCTCAGACAGTCCGCCCCT
TTCTGCCTTCGTGAGATTGTCGAATTTCCGTTGGGTTATGAGCTTAGCATTCAAAAGCTGCCTCCAATAG
TTCTTCATCTTCTTCACAACCTCCTCGCTGGGTACATTGTCGGATTTTCCGCGGTTCTTGTCTGAGCGCG
TAAGGACCTATAACACGGGAGAAACCAAAAAGCAAACTCATTTCACGCCAAATACTACAGATTTCTCAAA
AATTAAGTTATAATCCATATATCCTGACAAGAAATTGATTAAAACACAGTTGCTTTACCTTGTTGTCAAT
ACTATCGTCCTTCAGGAAAGATTGAGGGACAATGTGATCCACATCATAGTCGGAGAGTCTGTTAATGTCG
AGCTCTTGGTCGACGTACATATCTCTCCCATTCTGGAGGTAATAGAGGTACAGCTTCTCGTTCTGGAGTT
GAGTATTTTCGACTGGGTGCTCTTTCAGAATCTGACTCCCAAGCTCCTTGATGCCTTCCTCTATCCGCTT
CATGCGCTCCCGTGAGTTCTTCTGCCCTTTCTGAGTCGTCTGGTTTTCCCTCGCCATCTCGATGACGATG
TTCTCCGGCTTATGGCGGCCCATGACCTGTAGCAATAATTAAAACAAAAATACCACAAACAGTTAGAACT
GAGGCAAGAAGAATGAATGCAGAGAAAAAAAATCTTAGCTATTCATGGAAATGGAAGTGCGACGAACACC
TAAAATGCAAGGAGCATAACCAAATGCAGAACTTACCTTCACCAGCTCATCCACAACCTTCACTGTCTGC
AGTATGCCCTTCTTTATAGCTGGCGATCCAGCCAGGTTGGCTATGTGTTCGTGAAGGCTATCGCCCTGAC
CTGACACTTGGGCCTTCTGGATATCTTCTTTGAAGGTCAGTGAGTCATCGTGAATAAGCTGCATGAAGTT
CCGATTCGCAAAACCGTCGGATTTGAGAAAGTCCAGTATAGTCTTGCCGGATTGCTTGTCGCGGATGCCG
TTGATGAGCTTCCTGGAGAGCCTTCCCCAACCTAAAACATAGAACAAACATTTGTCTCATCACAAATATG
CATCAAGGAACACTCAGAAGTTAGTCATATACCCAAATTCTTGAAACTAGAGAAACAAAAAAAGAGGGAT
CATTGCGGAAACCTTTTGACCTCTTACCTGTATATCTCCTCCTCTTCAACTGCTTCATGACCTTGTCATC
GAACAGATGCGCATAAGTCTTAAGGCGCTCCTCGATCATTTCTCTGTCCTCAAACAGCGTGAGAGTCAGC
ACGATGTCCTCGAGGATGTCCTCGTTCTCCTCGTTGTCAAGGAAGTCCTTGTCCTTGATGATTTTCAACA
GGTCATGGTATGTGCCAAGAGAGGCATTGAACCTATCCTCAACGCCGCTGATTTCCACAGAATCAAAGCA
TTCGATCTTCTTAAAGTAGTCCTCTTTAAGCTGTTTCACAGTGACCTTCCGATTGGTTTTGAACAAGAGA
TCGACAATGGCCTTCTTCTGCTCACCTGTTATAACAGTAAAAATTACTTTAGAAACAAAACAAAAGTGTG
GTCTTTTAGGAATGATTATTGATCAGTTCATAGTTTAAAATCTTGTGTTTTTATCGTAAAAGTGTGGACC
AGGATTTACCTGACAGGAAGGCCGGTTTGCGCATCCCCTCCGTCACATATTTCACCTTCGTCAGCTCGTT
GTAGACCGTGAAGTATTCGTACAGGAGACTATGCTTGGGCAGGACTTTCTCATTTGGGAGATTCTTATCG
AAGTTGGTCATCCTTTCGATGAAGGACTGTGCACTCGCACCCTTGTCCACGACCTCTTCGAAGTTCCAAG
GCGTGATAGTCTCCTCGGATTTGCGTGTCATCCACGCAAACCGCGAGTTCCCGCGTGCGAGTGGACCTAA
TGAATTAATAGAAAAATCAGGCAAATTAGAAAAGAAATAATTCTCAAAAGAGAACAACTGAGGTCAGAAA
ATAGCATTCATCAACTGAAACTAGGTATTTCTTCATATGATACTAACCTACATAGTAGGGAATGCGGAAC
GTGAGGATCTTTTCAATCTTCTCTCTGTTGTCTTTCAGGAACGGATAGAAGTCCTCTTGCCTCCTCAAGA
TAGCATGCAGCTCACCGAGGTGGATCTGGTGCGGTATGCTGCCATTGTCGAAGGTACGCTGCTTCCGAAG
CAAATCTTCGCGGTTCAATTTAACGAGCAGCTCCTCTGTACCGTCCATCTTTTCCAGAATAGGCTTGATG
AATTTGTAGAATTCCTCCTGACTTGCACCTAATAATATCATCAGAGGAAAACTCAATTCTTATATCTTAC
AGAAATGAACAACAAAATACATGTAGCAGAGAGGAAAACAATCATAAGTAACAACTTACCTCCATCAATG
TACCCTGCGTAGCCATTCTTCGATTGGTCAAAGAAAATCTCCTTGTACTTCTCGGGGAGTTGCTGGCGAA
CCAAAGCCTTCAGAAGGGTCAGATCCTGGTGATGCTCGTCGTACCTCTTGATCATGGAGGCGCTAAGTGG
CGCTTTGGTTATCTCCGTGTTGACCCGCAGAATGTCACTGAGCAAGATAGCGTCTGACAGATTCTTGGCA
GCCAAGAACAGGTCGGCATACTGATCACCTACAAAAGTTTAAAAGACTCAATTTTAACTCTACAGCTTCA
AATAAATTTCCGCAAAGAAATTGATAGGTTTAGACAACAAAAGAAGAGTTCCAATTTCAAGAGCACCTAT
TTGGGCGAGCAGATTGTCCAGATCATCATCGTATGTATCCTTTGACAGCTGCAGCTTCGCGTCCTCGGCG
AGGTCAAAGTTGCTTTTGAAGTTAGGGGTGAGGCCCAGAGACAGTGCAATCAGATTCCCGAACAAGCCGT
TCTTCTTCTCGCCTGGCAATTGAGCGATCAGATTCTCAAGCCGTCTGGACTTCGAAAGTCTGGCAGACAG
TATTGCCTTGGCGTCGACACCTGAGATTGTTTGCAAAGAAAAATCTCAAAGCATGTACAATCTATAAACT
TATGATGGAAAAAGAAAAGAAAGGTAACTAAGGAATGTTACCTGATGCATTGATGGGGTTCTCCTCGAAC
AGCTGATTGTAGGTTTGGACGAGCTGAATGAACAGTTTATCCACATCGGAGTTATCCGGGTTGAGGTCCC
CTTCGATCAAGAAATGGCCACGAAACTTTATCATGTGCGCGAGAGCCAGGTATATGAGCCGAAGGTCTGC
CTTATCGGTTGAGTCCACCAGCTTCTTGCGAAGGTGGTATATAGTCGGATACTTTTCATGATAGGCTACT
TCGTCAACAATATTCCCAAAGATGGGGTGACGCTCGTGTTTCTTATCTTCCTCTACCAGGAAGGATTCCT
CGAGGCGATGGAAGAACGAGTCGTCAACCTGCAAAATCAAGTTTATTGATCATCAAGTGAGTTTACATGT
AGTTAAATGCTTTCAGTAATATCCCAATGAAGCAGGATATGCTTTCAGTACAAAATACATAAGCATACTA
TATCATAAAAATCCTTACCTTCGCCATCTCGTTGCTAAAGATCTCTTGGAGATAACAGATTCTGTTCTTC
CTGCGAGTGTACCTTCTCCTCGCAGTACGTTTAAGCCTTGTCGCCTCCGCGGTTTCTCCAGAGTCAAAGA
GCAGAGCTCCGATCAAGTTCTTCTTAATGCTGTGCCTATCTGTGTTGCCCAGCACTTTAAATTTCTTCGA
AGGTACCTTGTATTCATCGGTGATAACGGCCCACCCAACTGAGTTCGTACCAATATCAAGTCCAATGCTG
TACTTCTTGTCCATTGCAGATTTGTACAGCTCGTCCATGCCGAGAGTGATCCCGGCGGCGGTCACGAACT
CCAGCAGGACCATGTGATCGCGCTTCTCGTTGGGGTCTTTGCTCAGCTTGGACTGAGTACTCAGGTAGTG
GTTGTCGGGCAGCAGCACGGGGCCGTCGCCGATGGGGGTGTTCTGCTGGTAGTGGTCGGCGAGCTGCACG
CTGCCGTCCTCGATGTTGTGGCGGATCTTGAAGTTCACCTTGATGCCGTTCTTCTGCTTGTCGGCCATGA
TATAGACGTTGTGGCTGTTGTAGTTGTACTCCAGCTTGTGCCCCAGGATGTTGCCGTCCTCCTTGAAGTC
GATGCCCTTCAGCTCGATGCGGTTCACCAGGGTGTCGCCCTCGAACTTCACCTCGGCGCGGGTCTTGTAG
TTGCCGTCGTCCTTGAAGAAGATGGTGCGCTCCTGGACGTAGCCTTCGGGCATGGCGGACTTGAAGAAGT
CGTGCTGCTTCATGTGGTCGGGGTAGCGGCTGAAGCACTGCACGCCGTAGGTCAGGGTGGTCACGAGGGT
GGGCCAGGGCACGGGCAGCTTGCCGGTGGTGCAGATGAACTTCAGGGTCAGCTTGCCGTAGGTGGCATCG
CCCTCGCCCTCGCCGGACACGCTGAACTTGTGGCCGTTTACGTCGCCGTCCAGCTCGACCAGGATGGGCA
CCACCCCGGTGAACAGCTCCTCGCCCTTGCTCACTGCGGCAGCTGAGTCGAGTTTAACTCTTTTGGCAGC
AGGAGCCATGGTGTGGTGAGAGAAACAGAGCGTGAGCTCAAATACACAAGTACGAAATCAGAGTTATGAG
AGAGGATTTGGAGAAAGAAGATCACCTGAAGATCGTTTGCGTCGCGCGAATGAGAGAGACGGCAGAGAAA
ACGAGAAGCTTTAAGAGGACGAACAAAAACCCTAATGTCACTCCTTTTATATAGATGAGAAATTTAGGGT
TTGGGCTCTAATGGAGCTGTCTACATGGGCTTTCATTTCTTTATCCAGTAAAGAACCGGTTTAACAGGTT
CCCTGGTTTATACGTGGTTTTAGCCGGTTAACTTACGGAATATTATTTTTATCTTAAGTTACACAAATTA
CATCATTAATAGTAAAACAAAATTTTATGGTGCAATTTAAGTTTTTATGATGAGTGAAATTCGAATAATA
TACAAATATTTTACTGTTTAGGTTTCCCTAAACCTACTTTTAGATATGTAAATTAAACATTTTTTTTTTT
TTGGTTAGAACCAAGTCAGTGATCATAGAACTCAAAAAGCTGGTGTTTCAATTGGTACAAGCATTTTTAT
TGCAAGATATAAAAATTCAGAAGGACATATCCTTGATGTATGTACATGAAGGAACCGATTTTGACTCCAA
GCTACAAAGAAGAAGAAGAATGATATACAAAGAAAACTGCATATCCTCACCATGAAATTGAAAGCTAGAG
GAAGGGGAATAACAGATACTCTGCGTAGAAGAGATTCCATATAAACCGATAATATCCTGAGATAGCTTCC
TGCAATAATCAAATGTTTCTACACTCCGTTAGATATACACTCCATTGATGTTCCGTGATAACGAGTTTAT
GTTTGTACAAAAGTATTTTACCTTGGTGTAGTTTGCTTTTTCTAGTACCCATGTCTACCAAAGATCAACA
ACAAAGATATTAGAGATTAATGAATTTGGCAGTGTCAAATGCAGAAACTAAAGCATATAGTTATGAAGTT
CTTGTGCATTATCTCAAAAGTATGTAAGAGATATAAGAGTATCTCATAATGCTTTACCTGGAAAATTAAG
CCTGAAGCCAAGATCACATGTGCAGGAATCATCAAGCTACCTCTAAAAACCTGTTCATTGTTAAAGGATA
AGAGGGTTGGTCTTTTCAAAGCTGCATACTGAGGAAAGTAACAATATCGCAACAAAAATAAATTGGTGGC
GATAGTTTATCAAGCTTCTACATGCAGTAATGGTGTTCGTGCTTTAATTAACCGAAATAGTTAAGACGGA
AATAGATGAATTCACCTGAGGCATGTAGAAAGCTAGTGATATGGCTGAAACATAATTTACTAGCAGAAGT
CCAGAACCGAGGAATGCAATGTTTCTCACTCCAAGTTTTGTTGCCAGGGTTGATATTTGGAACCTATTCA
AGATCAATCAAAGGCATGATTAACTAAACATGCTTGAACAAACACATAAAGACAATATATCAAACGGAGC
TGGTTAAACATTGTCTTTGACTGTCAAATGGATTGAGCCAAAGAGCGGAAAGAAAATGGTTATGCGTGCA
GTTACTTACTTTCGATCTCCTTCAACATCAGGAAGGTCCTTTGTAATAGCAATGACCAGTGCAAACAGTG
TCACAAAAGATGTGATGAACGCCACAGGTGCACTGCAAATAGCGAATCAAAAGTTGAGCTCCAAGCTTGA
ATTCTTGCAGAGACCGAGACGTTGATCGGCACGTAAGAGGTTCCAACTTTCACCATAATGAAATAAGATC
ACTACCGGGCGTATTTTTTGAGTTATCGAGATTTTCAGGAGCTAAGGAAGCTAAAATGGAGAAAAAAATC
ACTGGATATACCACCGTTGATATATCCCAATGGCATCGTAAAGAACATTTTGAGGCATTTCAGTCAGTTG
CTCAATGTACCTATAACCAGACCGTTCAGCTGGATATTACGGCCTTTTTAAAGACCGTAAAGAAAAATAA
GCACAAGTTTTATCCGGCCTTTATTCACATTCTTGCCCGCCTGATGAATGCTCATCCGGAATTCCGTATG
GCAATGAAAGACGGTGAGCTGGTGATATGGGATAGTGTTCACCCTTGTTACACCGTTTTCCATGAGCAAA
CTGAAACGTTTTCATCGCTCTGGAGTGAATACCACGACGATTTCCGGCAGTTTCTACACATATATTCGCA
AGATGTGGCGTGTTACGGTGAAAACCTGGCCTATTTCCCTAAAGGGTTTATTGAGAATATGTTTTTCGTC
TCAGCCAATCCCTGGGTGAGTTTCACCAGTTTTGATTTAAACGTGGCCAATATGGACAACTTCTTCGCCC
CCGTTTTCACCATGGGCAAATATTATACGCAAGGCGACAAGGTGCTGATGCCGCTGGCGATTCAGGTTCA
TCATGCCGTTTGTGATGGCTTCCATGTCGGCAGAATGCTTAATGAATTACAACAGTACTGCGATGAGTGG
CAGGGGGGGCGTAAACGCCGCGTGGATCCGGCTTACTAAAAGCCAGATAACAGTATGCGTATTTGCGCGC
TGATTTTTGCGGTATAAGAATATATACTGATATGTATACCCGAAGTATGTCAAAAAGAGGTATGCTATGA
AGCAGCGTATTACAGTGACAGTTGACAGCGACAGCTATCAGTTGCTCAAGGCATATATGATGTCAATATC
TCCGGTCTGGTAAGCACAACCATGCAGAATGAAGCCCGTCGTCTGCGTGCCGAACGCTGGAAAGCGGAAA
ATCAGGAAGGGATGGCTGAGGTCGCCCGGTTTATTGAAATGAACGGCTCTTTTGCTGACGAGAACAGGGG
CTGGTGAAATGCAGTTTAAGGTTTACACCTATAAAAGAGAGAGCCGTTATCGTCTGTTTGTGGATGTACA
GAGTGATATTATTGACACGCCCGGGCGACGGATGGTGATCCCCCTGGCCAGTGCACGTCTGCTGTCAGAT
AAAGTCTCCCGTGAACTTTACCCAGTGGTGCATATCGGGGATGAAAGCTGGCGCATGATGACCACCGATA
TGGCCAGTGTGCCGGTTTCCGTTATCGGGGAAGAAGTGGCTGATCTCAGCCACCGCGAAAATGACATCAA
AAACGCCATTAACCTGATGTTCTGGGGAATATAAATGTCAGGCTCCCTTATACACAGCCAGTCGGTCTCA
GCTTCTGCAGGCATGCGACGTCGAGCTTAGCTTGAGCTTGGATCAGATTGTCGTTTCCCGCCTTCAGTTT
AAACTATCAGTGTTTGACAGGATATATTGGCGGGTAAACCTAAGAGAAAAGAGCGTTTATTAGAATAATC
GGATATTTAAAAGGGCGTGAAAAGGTTTATCCGTTCGTCCATTTGTATGTGCATGCCAACCACAGGGTTC
CCCTCGGGATCAAAGTACTTTAAAGTACTTTAAAGTACTTTAAAGTACTTTGATCCAACCCCTCCGCTGC
TATAGTGCAGTCGGCTTCTGACGTTCAGTGCAGCCGTGTTCTGAAAACGACATGTCGCACAAGTCCTAAG
TTACGCGACAGGCTGCCGCCCTGCCCTT
